Addgene plasmid #90975: pRS313 - prp8 N1869D
Purpose: yeast vector
Depositing lab: Christine Guthrie. Depositing organization: University of California, San Francisco (UCSF). Publication: Structural toggle in the RNaseH domain of Prp8 helps balance splicing fidelity and catalytic efficiency. Mayerle M, Raghavan M, Ledoux S, Price A, Stepankiw N, Hadjivassiliou H, Moehle EA, Mendoza SD, Pleiss JA, Guthrie C, Abelson J. Proc Natl Acad Sci U S A. 2017 Apr 17. pii: 201701462. doi: 10.1073/pnas.1701462114. PubMed 28416677.
Backbone
  Vector backbone: pRS313
  Vector type: Yeast Expression
  Selectable markers: HIS3
Growth in bacteria
  Bacterial resistance: Ampicillin, 100 μg/mL
  Growth temperature: 37°C
  Growth strain: DH5alpha
  Copy number: Unknown
Gene/Insert
  Gene/Insert name: PRP8
  Species: S. cerevisiae (budding yeast)
  Mutation: N1869D
  Entrez Gene: PRP8 (a.k.a. YHR165C, DBF3, DNA39, RNA8, SLT21, USA2)
Resource information
  A portion of this plasmid was derived from a plasmid made by: Kuhn and Brow, Genetics 155: 1667–1682; Price et al., RNA. 2014 Jan;20(1):46-60
Terms and licenses: Academic/Nonprofit Terms; Industry Terms: Not Available to Industry
How to cite: pRS313 - prp8 N1869D was a gift from Christine Guthrie (Addgene plasmid # 90975 ; http://n2t.net/addgene:90975 ; RRID:Addgene_90975)
