[The description below was written by a language model from this plasmid's Addgene catalogue record and pLannotate feature annotations shown in this document.]
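Description:
pRS313 - prp8 N1869D is a low-copy yeast–E. coli shuttle plasmid built on the pRS313 backbone and carrying a mutant allele of the Saccharomyces cerevisiae PRP8 gene. In yeast it is maintained through a CEN/ARS element (CEN6 centromere fused to an autonomously replicating sequence), which gives stable, roughly single-copy inheritance, and it is selected by histidine prototrophy through the HIS3 marker and its own promoter. In bacteria it replicates from a ColE1/pUC-type origin and is selected with ampicillin via the β-lactamase gene. An f1 origin and the remnants of the lacZα cloning region, flanked by T3 and T7 promoters, are standard backbone features.

The insert is a large genomic segment of about 9 kb within the 14.6 kb plasmid. It contains the full PRP8 open reading frame, roughly 7.2 kb, bearing the N1869D substitution. Partial coding sequences of CDC23 upstream and DNA2 downstream flank it, which suggests that PRP8 was cloned with its native chromosomal surroundings. No heterologous yeast promoter or terminator is annotated, so expression presumably depends on the endogenous PRP8 regulatory sequences, although the record does not state this explicitly. No epitope tag or reporter is listed.

Prp8 is a core U5 snRNP protein that scaffolds the spliceosome's snRNAs and contacts the splice sites and branch region. The associated publication concerns a structural toggle in the Prp8 RNaseH domain that balances splicing fidelity against catalytic efficiency. The plasmid is therefore suited to expressing this prp8 allele in yeast for genetic and biochemical studies of splicing, although the catalogue purpose reads only "yeast vector".
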