Features (pLannotate 1.2.2; 21 found; start..end, strand, type, name):
      1..7239    +  CDS            PRP8 (sequence partly withheld): PRP8_YEAST - Also known as DBF3, DNA39, RNA8, SLT21, USA2. Experimental evidence at protein level: Swiss-Prot protein existence level 1. Functions as a scaffold that mediates the ordered assembly of spliceosomal proteins and snRNAs. Required for association of BRR2 with the spliceosomal U5 snRNP, and the subsequent assembly of the U4/U6-U5 tri-snRNP complex. Functions as scaffold that positions spliceosomal U2, U5 and U6 snRNAs at splice sites on pre-mRNA substrates, so that splicing can occur. Interacts with both the 5' and the 3' splice site, as well as the branch region. Has a role in branc
   7771..9051    +  CDS            DNA2 (fragment): DNA2_YEAST - Experimental evidence at protein level: Swiss-Prot protein existence level 1. Key enzyme involved in DNA replication and DNA repair. Involved in Okazaki fragments processing by cleaving long flaps that escape FEN1: flaps that are longer than 27 nucleotides are coated by replication protein A complex (RPA), leading to recruit DNA2 which cleaves the flap until it is too short to bind RPA and becomes a substrate for FEN1. Also involved in 5'-end resection of DNA during double-strand break (DSB) repair by mediating the cleavage of 5'-ssDNA. Possesses different enzymatic activities, su
   9064..9082    -  promoter       T7 promoter: promoter for bacteriophage T7 RNA polymerase
   9085..9242    +  CDS            lacZα (fragment): LacZα fragment of β-galactosidase; lacZ fragment
   9246..9674    +  rep_origin     f1 ori (sequence partly withheld): f1 bacteriophage origin of replication; arrow indicates direction of (+) strand synthesis
   9702..9753    -  misc_feature   bom (fragment): basis of mobility region from pBR322
   9961..10623   -  CDS            HIS3: imidazoleglycerol-phosphate dehydratase, required for histidine biosynthesis; S. cerevisiae HIS3; yeast auxotrophic marker
  10624..10811   -  promoter       HIS3 promoter: S. cerevisiae HIS3
  10861..10941   +  CDS            MRM1 (fragment): MRM1_YEAST - Also known as PET56 From Saccharomyces cerevisiae (strain ATCC 204508 / S288c) (Baker's yeast).
  10942..10991   -  misc_feature   bom (fragment): basis of mobility region from pBR322
  11093..11128   -  CDS            rop (fragment): Rop protein, which maintains plasmids at low copy number; rop
  11203..11706   +  misc_feature   CEN/ARS: S. cerevisiae CEN6 centromere fused to an autonomously replicating sequence
  11736..11840   +  promoter       AmpR promoter: bla
  11841..12701   +  CDS            AmpR: β-lactamase; bla; confers resistance to ampicillin, carbenicillin, and related antibiotics
  12872..13460   +  rep_origin     ori: high-copy-number ColE1/pMB1/pBR322/pUC origin of replication
  13643..13735   +  CDS            lacI (fragment): lac repressor; lacI; The lac repressor binds to the lac operator to inhibit transcription in E. coli. This inhibition can be relieved by adding lactose or isopropyl-β-D-thiogalactopyranoside (IPTG).
  13748..13769   +  protein_bind   CAP binding site: CAP binding activates transcription in the presence of cAMP. E. coli catabolite activator protein
  13784..13814   +  promoter       lac promoter: promoter for the E. coli lac operon
  13818..13840   +  protein_bind   lac operator (fragment): The lac repressor binds to the lac operator to inhibit transcription in E. coli. This inhibition can be relieved by adding lactose or isopropyl-β-D-thiogalactopyranoside (IPTG). lac repressor encoded by lacI
  13883..13901   +  promoter       T3 promoter: promoter for bacteriophage T3 RNA polymerase
  13927..14421   +  CDS            CDC23 (fragment): CDC23_YEAST - Experimental evidence at protein level: Swiss-Prot protein existence level 1. Component of the anaphase promoting complex/cyclosome (APC/C), a cell cycle-regulated E3 ubiquitin-protein ligase complex that controls progression through mitosis and the G1 phase of the cell cycle. The APC/C is thought to confer substrate specificity and, in the presence of ubiquitin-conjugating E2 enzymes, it catalyzes the formation of protein-ubiquitin conjugates that are subsequently degraded by the 26S proteasome. In early mitosis, the APC/C is activated by CDC20 and targets securin PDS1, the B-ty
>Addgene plasmid #90975 | pRS313 - prp8 N1869D | addgene full sequence | sequence record 178499 | Addgene NGS Result
ATGAGTGGACTACCGCCCCCACCTCCTGGTTTTGAAGAGGACAGCGACTTAGCACTTCCACCACCACCAC
CACCACCGCCTGGATACGAAATCGAAGAACTGGATAATCCGATGGTGCCATCATCGGTAAATGAGGATAC
ATTCCTTCCGCCTCCACCACCTCCTCCAAGCAACTTCGAAATAAACGCTGAAGAAATTGTGGACTTCACA
TTACCACCGCCACCACCCCCTCCAGGTCTAGATGAATTAGAGACTAAAGCAGAAAAGAAAGTAGAATTAC
ATGGAAAGAGAAAATTGGACATAGGAAAAGATACTTTCGTCACTCGAAAATCAAGAAAGCGTGCAAAAAA
AATGACCAAAAAGGCAAAGAGAAGCAATTTATATACTCCTAAAGCCGAGATGCCACCGGAACATCTGCGA
AAGATTATTAATACTCACAGTGACATGGCCTCCAAAATGTACAATACTGATAAAAAGGCTTTTCTAGGCG
CTCTAAAGTATTTACCGCACGCGATTTTAAAATTGTTAGAGAACATGCCTCATCCATGGGAGCAAGCCAA
AGAAGTTAAAGTTTTATATCACACTTCAGGAGCCATAACATTTGTGAATGAAACACCAAGAGTAATAGAG
CCTGTATATACTGCCCAATGGTCAGCTACTTGGATAGCAATGAGGAGAGAAAAACGAGATAGAACACATT
TTAAAAGAATGAGATTTCCACCTTTCGATGATGACGAACCACCTCTGTCATATGAACAGCACATAGAAAA
TATCGAGCCACTGGATCCTATAAATCTTCCCTTAGACTCTCAAGATGATGAATATGTTAAAGATTGGCTC
TACGATTCCCGGCCCTTGGAGGAGGATAGTAAAAAGGTCAATGGTACATCTTATAAAAAGTGGAGTTTTG
ATTTACCTGAAATGTCGAACTTATATAGGTTATCAACGCCACTTAGAGATGAAGTAACTGACAAAAATTA
CTATTATCTTTTCGATAAAAAATCTTTTTTTAACGGTAAAGCCCTTAATAACGCAATCCCTGGAGGTCCT
AAATTTGAACCTTTATACCCAAGAGAAGAGGAGGAAGATTATAACGAATTCAACTCTATAGATAGAGTAA
TATTTAGGGTTCCTATTAGAAGCGAATATAAGGTAGCGTTTCCTCATCTATATAATTCCCGGCCCCGTTC
AGTGCGCATACCATGGTATAATAATCCAGTGTCGTGTATTATCCAGAACGATGAGGAGTACGACACGCCT
GCACTTTTTTTTGATCCATCGCTGAACCCAATACCTCACTTTATTGATAATAATTCATCCCTCAACGTAT
CAAATACAAAGGAAAACGGTGATTTCACTTTACCTGAAGATTTTGCACCTCTTTTGGCTGAAGAAGAAGA
ACTTATTTTGCCAAATACAAAAGATGCGATGTCGTTATATCATTCACCTTTTCCATTTAATAGAACTAAA
GGAAAAATGGTGAGAGCACAAGATGTTGCCCTGGCTAAAAAATGGTTTTTGCAACATCCTGACGAGGAGT
ATCCCGTTAAAGTTAAGGTCTCTTACCAAAAGCTCTTGAAGAACTACGTGCTAAATGAATTGCACCCTAC
TTTGCCAACAAACCACAACAAAACTAAGTTATTGAAGAGTTTAAAAAATACCAAGTATTTTCAACAAACT
ACAATTGATTGGGTAGAGGCAGGACTCCAGCTATGTCGACAAGGACACAATATGTTAAATTTATTAATCC
ACAGAAAGGGCCTAACTTATTTACATCTCGACTACAATTTCAATTTAAAACCAACTAAAACCTTAACCAC
AAAAGAACGTAAAAAGTCAAGACTTGGAAACTCATTTCATTTGATGCGTGAATTGCTAAAAATGATGAAA
CTGATTGTAGATACACATGTGCAGTTTAGGTTAGGAAATGTAGATGCCTTCCAGTTAGCAGATGGTATAC
ATTATATTTTGAACCACATAGGACAATTGACCGGTATTTATCGTTATAAATATAAAGTAATGCATCAAAT
CCGCGCATGTAAAGATCTGAAACATATCATATATTATAAGTTTAATAAAAATTTGGGAAAAGGACCTGGT
TGTGGATTTTGGCAACCTGCGTGGAGAGTGTGGCTAAATTTCTTAAGAGGCACTATACCACTACTCGAAA
GATATATTGGAAACCTTATCACACGTCAATTTGAAGGCCGTTCTAATGAAATTGTCAAAACTACAACTAA
ACAAAGACTTGACGCCTACTACGATCTTGAGTTACGAAACTCGGTCATGGATGACATTTTAGAAATGATG
CCTGAGAGTATTCGACAGAAAAAGGCAAGAACTATACTGCAACATTTAAGTGAGGCTTGGAGATGTTGGA
AGGCTAATATTCCATGGGATGTTCCTGGTATGCCAGCCCCAATCAAAAAAATAATTGAACGGTATATAAA
ATCCAAAGCTGATGCCTGGGTATCTGCAGCTCATTACAATCGAGAACGTATAAAGCGTGGAGCTCACGTC
GAAAAGACTATGGTTAAAAAAAATCTGGGGCGTTTAACGAGACTTTGGATCAAAAATGAGCAGGAACGTC
AAAGGCAAATACAGAAAAACGGTCCCGAAATTACTCCCGAAGAGGCTACGACCATATTTTCTGTTATGGT
TGAGTGGCTTGAATCAAGGAGCTTTTCACCAATACCATTTCCACCTTTAACTTACAAAAATGATACTAAG
ATATTAGTTCTTGCCCTCGAAGACCTAAAAGATGTCTACGCATCAAAAGTACGTTTAAATGCATCTGAAA
GGGAAGAACTTGCGTTGATAGAGGAGGCTTATGATAATCCTCACGATACTTTGAACAGAATCAAAAAGTA
CTTGTTGACCCAGCGAGTTTTTAAGCCTGTTGATATAACCATGATGGAAAACTATCAAAACATTTCCCCT
GTTTATTCAGTTGATCCCTTGGAAAAGATTACCGATGCATATCTTGATCAGTATTTATGGTACGAAGCTG
ACCAACGAAAGCTTTTCCCAAACTGGATTAAACCAAGTGATTCAGAGATACCACCTCTTCTGGTATACAA
GTGGACTCAGGGTATAAACAACCTATCTGAAATTTGGGATGTATCCAGAGGCCAATCTGCAGTTTTGCTT
GAGACTACTTTGGGTGAAATGGCCGAAAAAATTGACTTTACTTTACTTAATAGATTACTTCGCCTGATTG
TAGATCCTAATATTGCTGACTATATCACTGCAAAAAATAATGTTGTTATCAACTTTAAAGATATGAGTCA
CGTCAACAAATATGGCTTAATACGCGGGTTGAAGTTCGCTTCTTTCATATTCCAATATTACGGACTAGTT
ATAGATCTTTTACTATTGGGTCAGGAAAGGGCTACAGATTTGGCTGGTCCAGCTAACAATCCAAATGAAT
TTATGCAATTCAAGAGCAAAGAAGTAGAAAAGGCACATCCGATCAGACTTTACACCAGATATTTAGATCG
TATATATATGCTTTTTCACTTTGAAGAAGATGAGGGAGAGGAATTGACTGATGAATACTTGGCAGAGAAT
CCAGATCCAAACTTTGAAAACAGCATCGGATACAATAATAGAAAATGCTGGCCCAAAGATTCGCGCATGA
GGCTAATACGTCAGGACGTTAACCTAGGGCGAGCAGTGTTTTGGGAAATTCAAAGTAGGGTGCCAACTTC
GTTAACGTCAATTAAATGGGAAAATGCTTTTGTTTCCGTATACAGTAAAAACAATCCGAACTTACTCTTC
TCTATGTGTGGTTTTGAAGTCAGAATATTACCAAGACAAAGAATGGAAGAGGTGGTTTCTAACGATGAAG
GTGTTTGGGATTTAGTTGACGAAAGAACCAAGCAAAGAACTGCAAAAGCATATTTAAAGGTATCTGAAGA
AGAAATCAAAAAATTTGACAGCAGAATAAGAGGCATATTGATGGCCTCCGGTTCAACCACTTTTACTAAA
GTGGCCGCTAAATGGAACACTTCACTGATATCCCTTTTCACATACTTTAGAGAAGCCATTGTTGCCACGG
AGCCGTTATTAGATATCCTGGTGAAAGGAGAAACAAGAATTCAAAACCGTGTCAAACTTGGTTTAAATTC
GAAAATGCCAACAAGATTTCCACCTGCTGTTTTTTATACACCAAAAGAACTTGGTGGGTTGGGTATGATT
AGTGCTTCTCATATTTTAATTCCTGCATCTGACTTAAGTTGGTCAAAACAGACCGATACTGGAATTACGC
ATTTTCGTGCTGGTATGACGCACGAGGATGAAAAATTAATCCCAACTATCTTCCGTTACATCACTACTTG
GGAAAATGAATTTTTAGACTCTCAAAGGGTGTGGGCCGAGTATGCAACGAAAAGGCAGGAAGCTATTCAA
CAGAATAGGAGGTTAGCTTTTGAAGAACTTGAAGGATCGTGGGATCGTGGTATACCTCGTATTAGCACTT
TATTTCAAAGAGATCGACATACTCTAGCGTATGACAGAGGTCACAGAATCCGTAGGGAATTTAAACAGTA
CTCTCTAGAGAGAAACAGCCCCTTTTGGTGGACAAACTCCCACCATGACGGTAAATTATGGAATTTAAAT
GCCTATAGAACTGATGTGATTCAAGCCCTAGGAGGTATTGAAACAATTTTGGAACACACTTTATTTAAGG
GGACTGGTTTTAATTCATGGGAAGGTTTGTTTTGGGAAAAGGCGTCCGGGTTTGAGGATTCCATGCAATT
TAAGAAGCTAACTCATGCTCAAAGAACTGGTTTAAGCCAAATTCCAAATCGTAGATTTACCTTATGGTGG
TCACCAACTATTAACAGAGCAAATGTCTATGTCGGTTTCTTGGTGCAATTGGATCTGACTGGTATCTTCC
TCCATGGTAAAATTCCTACGTTAAAAATATCTTTAATTCAAATATTCCGTGCTCATTTGTGGCAAAAAAT
ACATGAAAGTATAGTTTTTGATATTTGTCAAATTCTCGATGGTGAGCTAGATGTTTTGCAAATTGAATCT
GTGACTAAAGAAACAGTGCATCCCCGCAAATCGTACAAGATGAATTCATCTGCCGCGGACATAACTATGG
AAAGTGTTCATGAATGGGAAGTTTCAAAACCCTCCCTATTACATGAAACAAATGACTCATTTAAGGGATT
GATTACCAACAAAATGTGGTTTGATGTACAATTGAGATACGGTGATTATGATTCTCATGATATATCTCGT
TATGTGAGGGCAAAATTCCTCGATTATACAACAGATAATGTCAGCATGTATCCCTCCCCAACAGGTGTTA
TGATCGGTATCGATTTGGCTTATAACATGTATGATGCCTATGGTAATTGGTTCAACGGATTAAAACCTTT
GATACAAAATAGTATGAGAACAATTATGAAAGCTAACCCAGCATTATATGTCCTTCGTGAACGTATTAGA
AAAGGTCTTCAAATATATCAATCTAGTGTACAGGAACCATTTTTAAACTCCTCAAACTATGCCGAGTTAT
TCAATAACGACATTAAACTCTTCGTTGACGACACTAATGTGTATAGAGTTACTGTCCACAAGACTTTTGA
AGGGGATGTTGCTACAAAAGCAATTAATGGTTGCATTTTCACTTTAAATCCAAAGACTGGGCATCTGTTT
CTGAAAATTATCCATACCTCTGTATGGGCCGGTCAAAAACGTTTAAGCCAATTGGCCAAATGGAAAACAG
CTGAGGAAGTTAGTGCTCTTGTGAGATCTTTGCCCAAAGAAGAGCAGCCAAAACAAATTATCGTCACAAG
AAAGGCAATGCTTGATCCTTTAGAGGTTCACATGCTTGACTTTCCTAACATAGCAATCAGGCCAACAGAG
CTGCGACTACCATTTTCAGCTGCAATGTCAATAGATAAACTTTCTGATGTTGTGATGAAAGCTACTGAAC
CTCAGATGGTTCTGTTTAACATTTATGATGATTGGTTAGACCGTATTTCATCGTACACTGCATTTTCTAG
ACTTACACTACTTTTAAGAGCTTTAAAGACGAACGAGGAAAGTGCCAAAATGATTCTACTCAGTGACCCC
ACGATCACTATCAAATCGTACCATTTATGGCCTTCATTCACTGATGAACAATGGATCACTATCGAATCTC
AAATGAGAGATTTGATTTTGACTGAGTACGGCAGAAAATACAATGTCAATATATCTGCCTTAACTCAAAC
GGAAATTAAAGATATTATATTGGGTCAAAATATCAAGGCACCATCTGTGAAGAGACAAAAAATGGCTGAA
TTAGAAGCTGCCAGGTCAGAAAAGCAGAACGACGAAGAAGCTGCAGGTGCATCAACTGTTATGAAAACTA
AAACTATCAATGCGCAAGGTGAGGAGATAGTTGTAGTAGCTTCCGCTGATTACGAAAGTCAAACGTTTAG
T
[735 nt withheld, positions 6442-7176]
TTACAGTTTAGCGAATTGGCGGGGGACGAAGAGTTAGAGGCCGAACAAATCGATGTATTTAGCTGAATAT
ATTCCCCAATAAACTGGAATCTGTTATTTCATAGATATATATGTAAGTATAAGTTTGTATGTATAATATT
CAACGCATTTTTTATGCCCGTCGTAGTTGCTACCTACCACACGATGATGTATTATAATTTCGGAACTACT
TCAAAGCTACGCTTTCCGCACTATGAAAAGCTATAAGTATGTGAAAATTGGTCATTGACTGTGATTCTAT
TTCAAAAAGTAACCAAAGGAGATAGACATCGTTCGGACAGAAAATGGTCCGTTGTCACTCCCATTCCATT
ATGTCCTTCATATAGAAATTGGATATTCTTGTTTTCATTTCGCGCAATAAAGCAATTCCGTGCGGCAGAA
AGAACTTATATATATTTAACTGATCTTACGCTATTTATGGCAAAACTTGTGTTACATTTTTGAAGATAAA
GTTACAATCATTACGGCAGCCTCAAAACAAAATTGGGAGAAAACATACTCAAGTGAGTACTCATTTTGTG
CAAGCAAACACTGACAATTGAAGAGATCGTCAGGATGCCCGGAACGCCACAGAAGAACAAGAGGTCTGCG
AGTATATCTGTTTCACCTGCGAAGAAGACAGAGGAAAAAGAAATAATACAAAATGATTCAAAGGCGATAT
TATCTAAGCAAACTAAGAGGAAAAAAAAGTATGCTTTTGCTCCTATAAATAACTTAAATGGGAAGAACAC
CAAGGTATCCAATGCAAGTGTCCTAAAGTCAATAGCCGTTTCACAAGTACGAAATACATCAAGAACAAAA
GATATAAACAAAGCAGTTAGCAAGAGCGTAAAGCAATTACCAAATTCACAAGTTAAACCGAAACGGGAAA
TGTCTAATTTGAGTAGGCATCACGATTTCACTCAAGACGAGGACGGCCCCATGGAAGAAGTAATATGGAA
ATATTCACCTTTACAACGAGATATGTCCGACAAAACAACAAGCGCTGCCGAATACTCTGATGACTACGAA
GATGTCCAAAATCCCTCTTCTACACCTATAGTCCCTAATCGACTGAAAACTGTTCTTAGTTTCACAAATA
TCCAAGTACCCAACGCTGACGTAAATCAACTCATTCAAGAAAATGGAAATGAGCAAGTGCGTCCTAAACC
AGCAGAAATATCTACCAGGGAGTCTCTCCGTAATATAGATGATATTCTCGATGATATAGAGGGCGATTTA
ACTATAAAACCGACGATAACGAAATTCAGCGATTTGCCATCTTCACCCATCAAGGCACCCAACGTTGAAA
AAAAAGCAGAGGTGAATGCAGAAGAAGTAGATAAAATGGATTCAACAGGAGATAGCAACGATGGCGATGA
CTCTTTGATAGATATTTTAACTCAAAAGTATGTTGAGAAACGCAAGAGTGAGAGTCAGATAACAATTCAA
GGCAACACCAATCAAAAAAGTGGAGCCCAGGAAAGTTGTGGGAAGAATGATAACACAAAATCGAGAGGAG
AAATTGAAGATCATGAAAATGTAGACAATCAAGCCAAAACAGGCAATGCATTTTATGAGAATGAAGAAGA
CAGTAATTGCCAAAGAATTAAAAAAAATGAAAAAATAGAATACAATTCTTCAGACGAATTTTCAGACGAT
TCACTAATTGAACTATTGAACGAAACTCAAACACAAGTGGAACCTAACACTATTGAACAAGATTTAGACA
AAGTGGAGAAAATGGTCTCTGACGATTTGAGAATTGCTACTGATTCCACTTTATCCGCATATGCTCTCAG
AGCTAAGTCTGGTGCTCCAAGAGACGGCGTAGTACGATTAGTAATAGTAAGCTTACCTCCAATTCGCCCT
ATAGTGAGTCGTATTACAATTCACTGGCCGTCGTTTTACAACGTCGTGACTGGGAAAACCCTGGCGTTAC
CCAACTTAATCGCCTTGCAGCACATCCCCCTTTCGCCAGCTGGCGTAATAGCGAAGAGGCCCGCACCGAT
CGCCCTTCCCAACAGTTGCGCAGCCTGAATGGCGAATGG
[124 nt withheld, positions 9246-9369]
C
[91 nt withheld, positions 9371-9461]
A
[49 nt withheld, positions 9463-9511]
CCTTTGACGTTGGAGTCCACGTTCTTT
[37 nt withheld, positions 9539-9575]
ACCCTATCTCGGTCTATTCTTTTGATTTATAAGGGATTTTGCCGATTTCGGCCTATTGGTTAAAAAATGA
GCTGATTTAACAAAAATTTAACGCGAATTTTAACAAAATATTAACGCTTACAATTTCCTGATGCGGTATT
TTCTCCTTACGCATCTGTGCGGTATTTCACACCGCATAGATCCGTCGAGTTCAAGAGAAAAAAAAAGAAA
AAGCAAAAAGAAAAAAGGAAAGCGCGCCTCGTTCAGAATGACACGTATAGAATGATGCATTACCTTGTCA
TCTTCAGTATCATACTGTTCGTATACATACTTACTGACATTCATAGGTATACATATATACACATGTATAT
ATATCGTATGCTGCAGCTTTAAATAATCGGTGTCACTACATAAGAACACCTTTGGTGGAGGGAACATCGT
TGGTACCATTGGGCGAGGTGGCTTCTCTTATGGCAACCGCAAGAGCCTTGAACGCACTCTCACTACGGTG
ATGATCATTCTTGCCTCGCAGACAATCAACGTGGAGGGTAATTCTGCTAGCCTCTGCAAAGCTTTCAAGA
AAATGCGGGATCATCTCGCAAGAGAGATCTCCTACTTTCTCCCTTTGCAAACCAAGTTCGACAACTGCGT
ACGGCCTGTTCGAAAGATCTACCACCGCTCTGGAAAGTGCCTCATCCAAAGGCGCAAATCCTGATCCAAA
CCTTTTTACTCCACGCACGGCCCCTAGGGCCTCTTTAAAAGCTTGACCGAGAGCAATCCCGCAGTCTTCA
GTGGTGTGATGGTCGTCTATGTGTAAGTCACCAATGCACTCAACGATTAGCGACCAGCCGGAATGCTTGG
CCAGAGCATGTATCATATGGTCCAGAAACCCTATACCTGTGTGGACGTTAATCACTTGCGATTGTGTGGC
CTGTTCTGCTACTGCTTCTGCCTCTTTTTCTGGGAAGATCGAGTGCTCTATCGCTAGGGGACCACCCTTT
AAAGAGATCGCAATCTGAATCTTGGTTTCATTTGTAATACGCTTTACTAGGGCTTTCTGCTCTGTCATCT
TTGCCTTCGTTTATCTTGCCTGCTCATTTTTTAGTATATTCTTCGAAGAAATCACATTACTTTATATAAT
GTATAATTCATTATGTGATAATGCCAATCGCTAAGAAAAAAAAAGAGTCATCCGCTAGGTGGAAAAAAAA
AAATGAAAATCATTACCGAGGCATAAAAAAATATAGAGTGTACTAGAGGAGGCCAAGAGTAATAGAAAAA
GAAAATTGCGGGAAAGGACTGTGTTATGACTTCCCTGACTAATGCCGTGTTCAAACGATACCTGGCAGTG
ACTCCTAGCGCTCACCAAGCTCTTAAAACGGGAATTTATGGTGCACTCTCAGTACAATCTGCTCTGATGC
CGCATAGTTAAGCCAGCCCCGACACCCGCCAACACCCGCTGACGCGCCCTGACGGGCTTGTCTGCTCCCG
GCATCCGCTTACAGACAAGCTGTGACCGTCTCCGGGAGCTGCATGTGTCAGAGGTTTTCACCGTCATCAC
CGAAACGCGCGAGACGAAAGGGCCTCGTGATACGCCTATTTTTATAGGTTAATGTCATGATAATAATGGT
TTCTTAGGGTCCTTTTCATCACGTGCTATAAAAATAATTATAATTTAAATTTTTTAATATAAATATATAA
ATTAAAAATAGAAAGTAAAAAAAGAAATTAAAGAAAAAATAGTTTTTGTTTTCCGAAGATGTAAAAGACT
CTAGGGGGATCGCCAACAAATACTACCTTTTATCTTGCTCTTCCTGCTCTCAGGTATTAATGCCGAATTG
TTTCATCTTGTCTGTGTAGAAGACCACACACGAAAATCCTGTGATTTTACATTTTACTTATCGTTAATCG
AATGTATATCTATTTAATCTGCTTTTCTTGTCTAATAAATATATATGTAAAGTACGCTTTTTGTTGAAAT
TTTTTAAACCTTTGTTTATTTTTTTTTCTTCATTCCGTAACTCTTCTACCTTCTTTATTTACTTTCTAAA
ATCCAAATACAAAACATAAAAATAAATAAACACAGAGTAAATTCCCAAATTATTCCATCATTAAAAGATA
CGAGGCGCGTGTAAGTTACAGGCAAGCGATCCGTCAGGTGGCACTTTTCGGGGAAATGTGCGCGGAACCC
CTATTTGTTTATTTTTCTAAATACATTCAAATATGTATCCGCTCATGAGACAATAACCCTGATAAATGCT
TCAATAATATTGAAAAAGGAAGAGTATGAGTATTCAACATTTCCGTGTCGCCCTTATTCCCTTTTTTGCG
GCATTTTGCCTTCCTGTTTTTGCTCACCCAGAAACGCTGGTGAAAGTAAAAGATGCTGAAGATCAGTTGG
GTGCACGAGTGGGTTACATCGAACTGGATCTCAACAGCGGTAAGATCCTTGAGAGTTTTCGCCCCGAAGA
ACGTTTTCCAATGATGAGCACTTTTAAAGTTCTGCTATGTGGCGCGGTATTATCCCGTATTGACGCCGGG
CAAGAGCAACTCGGTCGCCGCATACACTATTCTCAGAATGACTTGGTTGAGTACTCACCAGTCACAGAAA
AGCATCTTACGGATGGCATGACAGTAAGAGAATTATGCAGTGCTGCCATAACCATGAGTGATAACACTGC
GGCCAACTTACTTCTGACAACGATCGGAGGACCGAAGGAGCTAACCGCTTTTTTGCACAACATGGGGGAT
CATGTAACTCGCCTTGATCGTTGGGAACCGGAGCTGAATGAAGCCATACCAAACGACGAGCGTGACACCA
CGATGCCTGTAGCAATGGCAACAACGTTGCGCAAACTATTAACTGGCGAACTACTTACTCTAGCTTCCCG
GCAACAATTAATAGACTGGATGGAGGCGGATAAAGTTGCAGGACCACTTCTGCGCTCGGCCCTTCCGGCT
GGCTGGTTTATTGCTGATAAATCTGGAGCCGGTGAGCGTGGGTCTCGCGGTATCATTGCAGCACTGGGGC
CAGATGGTAAGCCCTCCCGTATCGTAGTTATCTACACGACGGGGAGTCAGGCAACTATGGATGAACGAAA
TAGACAGATCGCTGAGATAGGTGCCTCACTGATTAAGCATTGGTAACTGTCAGACCAAGTTTACTCATAT
ATACTTTAGATTGATTTAAAACTTCATTTTTAATTTAAAAGGATCTAGGTGAAGATCCTTTTTGATAATC
TCATGACCAAAATCCCTTAACGTGAGTTTTCGTTCCACTGAGCGTCAGACCCCGTAGAAAAGATCAAAGG
ATCTTCTTGAGATCCTTTTTTTCTGCGCGTAATCTGCTGCTTGCAAACAAAAAAACCACCGCTACCAGCG
GTGGTTTGTTTGCCGGATCAAGAGCTACCAACTCTTTTTCCGAAGGTAACTGGCTTCAGCAGAGCGCAGA
TACCAAATACTGTTCTTCTAGTGTAGCCGTAGTTAGGCCACCACTTCAAGAACTCTGTAGCACCGCCTAC
ATACCTCGCTCTGCTAATCCTGTTACCAGTGGCTGCTGCCAGTGGCGATAAGTCGTGTCTTACCGGGTTG
GACTCAAGACGATAGTTACCGGATAAGGCGCAGCGGTCGGGCTGAACGGGGGGTTCGTGCACACAGCCCA
GCTTGGAGCGAACGACCTACACCGAACTGAGATACCTACAGCGTGAGCTATGAGAAAGCGCCACGCTTCC
CGAAGGGAGAAAGGCGGACAGGTATCCGGTAAGCGGCAGGGTCGGAACAGGAGAGCGCACGAGGGAGCTT
CCAGGGGGAAACGCCTGGTATCTTTATAGTCCTGTCGGGTTTCGCCACCTCTGACTTGAGCGTCGATTTT
TGTGATGCTCGTCAGGGGGGCGGAGCCTATGGAAAAACGCCAGCAACGCGGCCTTTTTACGGTTCCTGGC
CTTTTGCTGGCCTTTTGCTCACATGTTCTTTCCTGCGTTATCCCCTGATTCTGTGGATAACCGTATTACC
GCCTTTGAGTGAGCTGATACCGCTCGCCGCAGCCGAACGACCGAGCGCAGCGAGTCAGTGAGCGAGGAAG
CGGAAGAGCGCCCAATACGCAAACCGCCTCTCCCCGCGCGTTGGCCGATTCATTAATGCAGCTGGCACGA
CAGGTTTCCCGACTGGAAAGCGGGCAGTGAGCGCAACGCAATTAATGTGAGTTAGCTCACTCATTAGGCA
CCCCAGGCTTTACACTTTATGCTTCCGGCTCGTATGTTGTGTGGAATTGTGAGCGGATAACAATTTCACA
CAGGAAACAGCTATGACCATGATTACGCCAAGCTCGAAATTAACCCTCACTAAAGGGAACAAAAGCTGGT
ACCGGGCCCCCCCTCGAGACTTCAAAGCATGGTTTGGTTTGGGCCAGGCTTATGCTCTCCTGGACATGCA
TTTATATTCTCTTTACTACTTCCAGAAAGCTTGCACTTTGAAACCTTGGGATCGTCGGATTTGGCAAGTA
TTGGGAGAATGTTATAGTAAGACGGGAAATAAGGTAGAAGCTATAAAATGCTACAAAAGATCCATAAAAG
CTTCACAAACGGTCGATCAAAATACTTCAATATATTACCGGTTAGCGCAACTATATGAAGAACTTGAAGA
CTTGCAAGAATGTAAGAAGTTCATGATGAAATGTGTAGATGTGGAAGAACTTCTGGAAGGTATAGTAACA
GATGAAACCGTGAAGGCTAGGCTTTGGCTGGCAATATTTGAGATTAAGGCAGGAAACTACCAATTGGCTT
ATGATTATGCCATGGGGGTATCTAGTGGAACGTCTCAAGAGATTGAAGAGGCTCGTATACTGGCTCGGGA
GTGCAGAAGGCATATGTAGTGAAGTGAACATACACATAGCTATTCGTACTAAATGATATGAAATTTTTAT
AAATGCCAGGCTATATAGCTATTTAAAGTGACCATGGCAGAAGGATGAACCGAGGTAATACGGCTAGTAC
AAAAGCAACAAAGTTAGGAATACAATTTGAGAAACGAAGACCATAGAAAATACTTGTGCGATTGAACTTC
CTTCCAAAAAAAAAATAGCGTCAAAGAAAG
